Addgene plasmid #230195: AiP12259 - pAAV-AiE0480m-minBG-SYFP2-WPRE3-BGHpA (Alias: CN2259)
Purpose: AiE0480m is an enhancer sequence, designed to drive AAV-mediated transgene expression in specific populations of brain cells
Depositing lab: Allen Institute for Brain Science & Boaz Levi. Depositing organization: Allen Institute. Publication: A suite of enhancer AAVs and transgenic mouse lines for genetic access to cortical cell types. Ben-Simon Y, Hooper M, Narayan S, Daigle TL, Dwivedi D, Way SW, Oster A, Stafford DA, Mich JK, Taormina MJ, Martinez RA, Opitz-Araya X, Roth JR, Alexander JR, Allen S, Amster A, Arbuckle J, Ayala A, Baker PM, Bakken TE, Barcelli T, Barta S, Bendrick J, Bertagnolli D, Bielstein C, Bishwakarma P, Bowlus J, Boyer G, Brouner K, Casian B, Casper T, Chakka AB, Chakrabarty R, Chance RK, Chavan S, Clark M, Colbert K, Collman F, Daniel S, Departee M, DiValentin P, Donadio N, Dotson N, Egdorf T, Fliss T, Gabitto M, Garcia J, Gary A, Gasperini M, Gloe J, Goldy J, Gore BB, Graybuck L, Greisman N, Haeseleer F, Halterman C, Haradon Z, Hastings SD, Helback O, Ho W, Hockemeyer D, Huang C, Huff S, Hunker A, Johansen N, Jones D, Juneau Z, Kalmbach B, Kannan M, Khem S, Kussick E, Kutsal R, Larsen R, Lee C, Lee AY, Leibly M, Lenz GH, Li S, Liang E, Lusk N, Madigan Z, Malloy J, Malone J, McCue R, Melchor J, Mollenkopf T, Moosman S, Morin E, Newman D, Ng L, Ngo K, Omstead V, Otto S, Oyama A, Pena N, Pham T, Phillips E, Pom CA, Potekhina L, Ransford S, Ray PL, Rette D, Reynoldson C, Rimorin C, Rocha D, Ruiz A, Sanchez REA, Sawyer L, Sedeno-Cortes A, Sevigny JP, Shapovalova N, Shepard N, Shulga L, Sigler AR, Siverts L, Soliman S, Somasundaram S, Staats B, Stewart K, Szelenyi E, Tieu M, Trader C, Tran A, van Velthoven CTJ, Walker M, Wang Y, Weed N, Wirthlin M, Wood T, Wynalda B, Yao Z, Zhou T, Ariza J, Dee N, Reding M, Ronellenfitch K, Mufti S, Sunkin SM, Smith KA, Esposito L, Waters J, Thyagarajan B, Yao S, Lein ES, Zeng H, Levi BP, Ngai J, Ting JT, Tasic B. Cell. 2025 May 16:S0092-8674(25)00513-6. doi: 10.1016/j.cell.2025.05.002. PubMed 40403729.
Backbone
  Vector backbone: pAAV2
  Vector type: AAV
Growth in bacteria
  Bacterial resistance: Ampicillin, 100 μg/mL
  Growth temperature: 37°C
  Growth strain: NEB Stable
  Copy number: High Copy
Gene/Insert
  Gene/Insert name: SYFP2
  Species: Synthetic
  Promoter: minBG
  Cloning method: Gibson Cloning
Terms and licenses: Academic/Nonprofit Terms; Industry Terms: Not Available to Industry
How to cite: AiP12259 - pAAV-AiE0480m-minBG-SYFP2-WPRE3-BGHpA (Alias: CN2259) was a gift from Allen Institute for Brain Science & Boaz Levi (Addgene plasmid # 230195 ; http://n2t.net/addgene:230195 ; RRID:Addgene_230195)
