[The description below was written by a language model from this plasmid's Addgene catalogue record and pLannotate feature annotations shown in this document.]
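Description:
AiP12259 - pAAV-AiE0480m-minBG-SYFP2-WPRE3-BGHpA (alias CN2259) is an AAV transfer plasmid built on a pAAV2 backbone and intended for packaging an enhancer-driven fluorescent reporter into recombinant adeno-associated virus for delivery to brain tissue. In bacteria it replicates from a high-copy ColE1/pUC-type origin and is selected with ampicillin through the β-lactamase gene and its native promoter. The backbone also contains an f1 phage origin and short remnants of pBR322 rop and bom sequences. The recombination-tolerant propagation strain listed in the record is a usual choice for plasmids carrying repeats such as ITRs.

The payload lies between AAV2 inverted terminal repeats, which provide the signals for genome replication and encapsidation. One ITR is annotated in full, while the other is detected only as two short fragments, which may reflect the difficulty of sequencing and annotating these structured repeats. According to the name and catalogue fields, the candidate enhancer AiE0480m sits upstream of the minimal beta-globin promoter (minBG). A minimal promoter has little activity on its own, so expression depends largely on the enhancer. Neither of these two elements was recognised in the automated feature table, and they presumably lie in the unannotated stretch upstream of the coding sequence. They drive SYFP2, a rapidly maturing monomeric yellow fluorescent protein derived from Aequorea victoria. It is followed by WPRE3, a shortened woodchuck hepatitis virus posttranscriptional element (annotated as two WPRE fragments) that boosts transcript expression, and by the bovine growth hormone polyadenylation signal.

The construct is meant to label specific brain cell populations and to reveal the cell-type specificity of AiE0480m. The record does not state which population this enhancer targets.
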