Features (pLannotate 1.2.2; 14 found; start..end, strand, type, name):
    389..416     -  repeat_region  AAV2 ITR (fragment): inverted terminal repeat of adeno-associated virus serotype 2 inverted
    445..472     -  repeat_region  AAV2 ITR (fragment): inverted terminal repeat of adeno-associated virus serotype 2 inverted
    545..1133    -  rep_origin     ori: high-copy-number ColE1/pMB1/pBR322/pUC origin of replication
   1304..2164    -  CDS            AmpR: β-lactamase; bla; confers resistance to ampicillin, carbenicillin, and related antibiotics
   2165..2269    -  promoter       AmpR promoter: bla
   2364..2399    +  CDS            rop (fragment): Rop protein, which maintains plasmids at low copy number; rop
   2501..2550    +  misc_feature   bom (fragment): basis of mobility region from pBR322
   2551..3006    -  rep_origin     f1 ori (sequence partly withheld): f1 bacteriophage origin of replication; arrow indicates direction of (+) strand synthesis
   3025..3076    +  misc_feature   bom (fragment): basis of mobility region from pBR322
   3081..3221    -  repeat_region  AAV2 ITR: inverted terminal repeat of adeno-associated virus serotype 2 inverted
   3339..3450    -  polyA_signal   bGH poly(A) signal: bovine growth hormone polyadenylation signal
   3467..3547    -  misc_feature   WPRE (fragment): woodchuck hepatitis virus posttranscriptional regulatory element
   3553..3710    -  misc_feature   WPRE (fragment): woodchuck hepatitis virus posttranscriptional regulatory element
   3750..4466    -  CDS            SYFP2: SYFP2 is a basic (constitutively fluorescent) yellow fluorescent protein published in 2006, derived from Aequorea victoria. It is reported to be a very rapidly-maturing monomer with moderate acid sensitivity.
>Addgene plasmid #230195 | AiP12259 - pAAV-AiE0480m-minBG-SYFP2-WPRE3-BGHpA (Alias: CN2259) | addgene full sequence | sequence record 470447 | Addgene NGS Result
ACATTTTTTCAGAGTCATAAGGCAGTAATCACATTTGTAGAAAATGTGCAGTAATTATTAATAGCTGTTT
CCAAATTGAACTACCAATTAGAAACTTCCTAGAGAAGCCCAGGATGGTTGCTATCTTCTCCTCAGACTGA
GAACAAGCAAAATGTTTCCAGAGAAAAGCCAAGGCTACCCAGGAGTGGGATAATAAGCAGGTTAAGAAAA
TGGTAATAATAGTTATTCATTATACCCAGGTTCAAATTTGGCCTCTGGGTCAATTAATTTTCCTTTCTGT
GACAAAAATATTTGAGAAAACCAACTTAAGGAAGATAAAGTTTCTCTGCAGCTCCTGGTACGCGTGCGGC
CGCAGGAACCCCTAGTGATGGAGTTGGCCACTCCCTCTCTGCGCGCTCGCTCGCTCACTGAGGCCGGGCG
ACCAAAGGTCGCCCGACGCCCGGGCGGCCTCAGTGAGCGAGCGAGCGCGCAGCTGCCTGCAGGACATGTG
AGCAAAAGGCCAGCAAAAGGCCAGGAACCGTAAAAAGGCCGCGTTGCTGGCGTTTTTCCATAGGCTCCGC
CCCCCTGACGAGCATCACAAAAATCGACGCTCAAGTCAGAGGTGGCGAAACCCGACAGGACTATAAAGAT
ACCAGGCGTTTCCCCCTGGAAGCTCCCTCGTGCGCTCTCCTGTTCCGACCCTGCCGCTTACCGGATACCT
GTCCGCCTTTCTCCCTTCGGGAAGCGTGGCGCTTTCTCATAGCTCACGCTGTAGGTATCTCAGTTCGGTG
TAGGTCGTTCGCTCCAAGCTGGGCTGTGTGCACGAACCCCCCGTTCAGCCCGACCGCTGCGCCTTATCCG
GTAACTATCGTCTTGAGTCCAACCCGGTAAGACACGACTTATCGCCACTGGCAGCAGCCACTGGTAACAG
GATTAGCAGAGCGAGGTATGTAGGCGGTGCTACAGAGTTCTTGAAGTGGTGGCCTAACTACGGCTACACT
AGAAGAACAGTATTTGGTATCTGCGCTCTGCTGAAGCCAGTTACCTTCGGAAAAAGAGTTGGTAGCTCTT
GATCCGGCAAACAAACCACCGCTGGTAGCGGTGGTTTTTTTGTTTGCAAGCAGCAGATTACGCGCAGAAA
AAAAGGATCTCAAGAAGATCCTTTGATCTTTTCTACGGGGTCTGACGCTCAGTGGAACGAAAACTCACGT
TAAGGGATTTTGGTCATGAGATTATCAAAAAGGATCTTCACCTAGATCCTTTTAAATTAAAAATGAAGTT
TTAAATCAATCTAAAGTATATATGAGTAAACTTGGTCTGACAGTTACCAATGCTTAATCAGTGAGGCACC
TATCTCAGCGATCTGTCTATTTCGTTCATCCATAGTTGCCTGACTCCCCGTCGTGTAGATAACTACGATA
CGGGAGGGCTTACCATCTGGCCCCAGTGCTGCAATGATACCGCGAGACCCACGCTCACCGGCTCCAGATT
TATCAGCAATAAACCAGCCAGCCGGAAGGGCCGAGCGCAGAAGTGGTCCTGCAACTTTATCCGCCTCCAT
CCAGTCTATTAATTGTTGCCGGGAAGCTAGAGTAAGTAGTTCGCCAGTTAATAGTTTGCGCAACGTTGTT
GCCATTGCTACAGGCATCGTGGTGTCACGCTCGTCGTTTGGTATGGCTTCATTCAGCTCCGGTTCCCAAC
GATCAAGGCGAGTTACATGATCCCCCATGTTGTGCAAAAAAGCGGTTAGCTCCTTCGGTCCTCCGATCGT
TGTCAGAAGTAAGTTGGCCGCAGTGTTATCACTCATGGTTATGGCAGCACTGCATAATTCTCTTACTGTC
ATGCCATCCGTAAGATGCTTTTCTGTGACTGGTGAGTACTCAACCAAGTCATTCTGAGAATAGTGTATGC
GGCGACCGAGTTGCTCTTGCCCGGCGTCAATACGGGATAATACCGCGCCACATAGCAGAACTTTAAAAGT
GCTCATCATTGGAAAACGTTCTTCGGGGCGAAAACTCTCAAGGATCTTACCGCTGTTGAGATCCAGTTCG
ATGTAACCCACTCGTGCACCCAACTGATCTTCAGCATCTTTTACTTTCACCAGCGTTTCTGGGTGAGCAA
AAACAGGAAGGCAAAATGCCGCAAAAAAGGGAATAAGGGCGACACGGAAATGTTGAATACTCATACTCTT
CCTTTTTCAATATTATTGAAGCATTTATCAGGGTTATTGTCTCATGAGCGGATACATATTTGAATGTATT
TAGAAAAATAAACAAATAGGGGTTCCGCGCACATTTCCCCGAAAAGTGCCACCTGACGTCTAAGAAACCA
TTATTATCATGACATTAACCTATAAAAATAGGCGTATCACGAGGCCCTTTCGTCTCGCGCGTTTCGGTGA
TGACGGTGAAAACCTCTGACACATGCAGCTCCCGGAGACGGTCACAGCTTGTCTGTAAGCGGATGCCGGG
AGCAGACAAGCCCGTCAGGGCGCGTCAGCGGGTGTTGGCGGGTGTCGGGGCTGGCTTAACTATGCGGCAT
CAGAGCAGATTGTACTGAGAGTGCACCATAAAATTGTAAACGTTAATATTTTGTTAAAATTCGCGTTAAA
TTTTTGTTAAATCAGCTCATTTTTTAACCAATAGACCGAAATCGGCAAAATCCCTTATAAATCAAAAGAA
TAGCCCGAGATAGAGT
[37 nt withheld, positions 2677-2713]
AAAGAACGTGGACTCCAACGTCAAAGG
[141 nt withheld, positions 2741-2881]
G
[46 nt withheld, positions 2883-2928]
A
[95 nt withheld, positions 2930-3024]
TATGCGGTGTGAAATACCGCACAGATGCGTAAGGAGAAAATACCGCATCAGGCGCCCCTGCAGGCAGCTG
CGCGCTCGCTCGCTCACTGAGGCCGCCCGGGCAAAGCCCGGGCGTCGGGCGACCTTTGGTCGCCCGGCCT
CAGTGAGCGAGCGAGCGCGCAGAGAGGGAGTGGCCAACTCCATCACTAGGGGTTCCTGCGGCCGCTCGGT
CCGCACGTGAGATCTCATGCCTGCTATTGTCTTCCCAATCCTCCCCCTTGCTGTCCTGCCCCACCCCACC
CCCCAGAATAGAATGACACCTACTCAGACAATGCGATGCAATTTCCTCATTTTATTAGGAAAGGACAGTG
GGAGTGGCACCTTCCAGGGTCAAGGAAGGCACGGGGGAGGGGCAAACAACAGATGGCTGGCAACTAGAAG
GCACAGTCGAAGATCTCTCGAGCCACGGAATTGTCAGTGCCCAACAGCCGAGCCCCTGTCCAGCAGCGGG
CAAGGCAGGCGGCGATGAGTTCCGCCGTGGCAAGAACTAACCAGGATTTATACAAGGAGGAGAAAATGAA
AGCCATACGGGAAGCAATAGCATGATACAAAGGCATTAAAGCAGCGTATCCACATAGCGTAAAAGGAGCA
ACATAGTTAAGAATACCAGTCAATCTTTCACAAATTTTGTAATCCAGAGGTTGATTATGATATCGAATTC
GCGGCCGCGGCGCGCCGTCGACTTACTTGTACAGCTCGTCCATGCCGAGAGTGATCCCGGCGGCGGTCAC
GAACTCCAGCAGGACCATGTGATCGCGCTTCTCGTTGGGGTCTTTGCTCAGCTTGGACTGGTAGCTCAGG
TAGTGGTTGTCGGGCAGCAGCACGGGGCCGTCGCCGATGGGGGTGTTCTGCTGGTAGTGGTCGGCGAGCT
GCACGCCGCCGTCCTCGATGTTGTGGCGGATCTTGAAGTTGGCCTTGATGCCGTTCTTCTGCTTGTCGGC
GGTGATATAGACGTTGTGGCTGTTGTAGTTGTACTCCAGCTTGTGCCCCAGGATGTTGCCGTCCTCCTTG
AAGTCGATGCCCTTCAGCTCGATGCGGTTCACCAGGGTGTCGCCCTCGAACTTCACCTCGGCGCGGGTCT
TGTAGTTGCCGTCGTCCTTGAAGAAGATGGTGCGCTCCTGGACGTAGCCTTCGGGCATGGCGGACTTGAA
GAAGTCGTGCTGCTTCATGTGGTCGGGGTAGCGGGCGAAGCACTGCACGCCGTAGCCCAGGGTGGTCACG
AGGGTGGGCCAGGGCACGGGCAGCTTGCCGGTGGTGCAGATCAGCTTCAGGGTCAGCTTGCCGTAGGTGG
CATCGCCCTCGCCCTCGCCGGACACGCTGAACTTGTGGCCGTTTACGTCGCCGTCCAGCTCGACCAGGAT
GGGCACCACCCCGGTGAACAGCTCCTCGCCCTTGCTCACCATGGTGGCGACCGGTAGCGCTAGCTTCGAA
AGATCTGGATCCCAGAAGCAAATGTAAGCAATAGATGGCTCTGCCCTGACTTTTATGCCCAGCCCGAGCT
CGCTTACCCTTTTCCACCACTGGATCTTTCAGTGAAACCTGTCAGGCTCTGAGATCAATATTTCCGTTTC
TTCTCCTCAGCCTGTCTCCTAGATCCTCTTATCAGGATTCTTCAAACAGGGCCTGTATCTTTCTTAGCTC
ACACCTGTCACTGTTTGCAATGGAGGTAAGAGAAAACTGCAAAAATTGGGCAGAATATTCAGAGGTACAA
TTCTCAGCTCTACATGTTCACACTGGGGAATGTGTGTGTGTGTATACATGTGTGCACATGTGCATATGTG
CATAAATGAGAAACAAGGAGGAAGGGTCCTGACAGGGAACCGTCGTTCTGGGTGACGTTTAGAGCAGGAA
GTCCATTTAAGAATCATCTGTTTCTTTCTTGTCTATTTCGGGTAATGAAACAGTGACCCAGAGCTGTCA
